>Addgene plasmid #176400 | Yiplac211 proGAL1-FRB-RGG-GFP-RGG-RGG | addgene full sequence | sequence record 366720 | Addgene NGS Result
GCGCCCAATACGCAAACCGCCTCTCCCCGCGCGTTGGCCGATTCATTAATGCAGCTGGCACGACAGGTTT
CCCGACTGGAAAGCGGGCAGTGAGCGCAACGCAATTAATGTGAGTTAGCTCACTCATTAGGCACCCCAGG
CTTTACACTTTATGCTTCCGGCTCGTATGTTGTGTGGAATTGTGAGCGGATAACAATTTCACACAGGAAA
CAGCTATGACCATGATTACGCCAAGCTCTAGACGGATTAGAAGCCGCCGAGCGGGTGACAGCCCTCCGAA
GGAAGACTCTCCTCCGTGCGTCCTCGTCTTCACCGGTCGCGTTCCTGAAACGCAGATGTGCCTCGCGCCG
CACTGCTCCGAACAATAAAGATTCTACAATACTAGCTTTTATGGTTATGAAGAGGAAAAATTGGCAGTAA
CCTGGCCCCACAAACCTTCAAATGAACGAATCAAATTAACAACCATAGGATGATAATGCGATTAGTTTTT
TAGCCTTATTTCTGGGGTAATTAATCAGCGAAGCGATGATTTTTGATCTATTAACAGATATATAAATGCA
AAAACTGCATAACCACTTTAACTAATACTTTCAACATTTTCGGTTTGTATTACTTCTTATTCAAATGTAA
TAAAAGTATCAACAAAAAATTGTTAATATACCTCTATACTTTAACGTCAAGGAGGAGCTC
[270 nt withheld, positions 691-960]
GGATCCATGGAATCGAATCAATCTAACAACGGTGGATCGGGAAACGCAGCATTGAATCGTGGGGGCCGTT
ACGTACCACCACACTTGAGAGGCGGAGATGGTGGTGCCGCCGCTGCTGCCTCAGCCGGAGGCGACGACAG
ACGCGGTGGGGCCGGGGGTGGTGGCTATCGTAGAGGTGGTGGAAATTCAGGGGGCGGCGGCGGAGGAGGC
TACGATCGTGGATACAACGACAACCGGGATGACCGTGACAATCGGGGCGGCTCCGGCGGTTATGGCCGGG
ACAGAAATTACGAGGATCGCGGTTATAACGGGGGTGGTGGGGGAGGAGGCAATCGCGGCTACAATAATAA
CCGCGGTGGGGGTGGAGGCGGCTATAATCGGCAGGACCGTGGAGACGGCGGTTCTAGTAATTTCTCGCGG
GGAGGGTATAACAACAGAGATGAGGGCTCAGACAACAGAGGCTCAGGCAGATCATACAACAACGATCGGC
GCGACAATGGTGGTGACGGGGGCGGAGGCGGTTCCCTCGAGAATTTATATTTCCAGGGCATGGTGAGCAA
GGGCGAGGAGCTGTTCACCGGGGTGGTGCCCATCCTGGTCGAGCTGGACGGCGACGTAAACGGCCACAAG
TTCAGCGTGTCCGGCGAGGGCGAGGGCGATGCCACCTACGGCAAGCTGACCCTGAAGTTCATCTGCACCA
CCGGCAAGCTGCCCGTGCCCTGGCCCACCCTCGTGACCACCCTGACCTACGGCGTGCAGTGCTTCAGCCG
CTACCCCGACCACATGAAGCAGCACGACTTCTTCAAGTCCGCCATGCCCGAAGGCTACGTCCAGGAGCGC
ACCATCTTCTTCAAGGACGACGGCAACTACAAGACCCGCGCCGAGGTGAAGTTCGAGGGCGACACCCTGG
TGAACCGCATCGAGCTGAAGGGCATCGACTTCAAGGAGGACGGCAACATCCTGGGGCACAAGCTGGAGTA
CAACTACAACAGCCACAACGTCTATATCATGGCCGACAAGCAGAAGAACGGCATCAAGGTGAACTTCAAG
ATCCGCCACAACATCGAGGACGGCAGCGTGCAGCTCGCCGACCACTACCAGCAGAACACCCCCATCGGCG
ACGGCCCCGTGCTGCTGCCCGACAACCACTACCTGAGCACCCAGTCCAAGCTGAGCAAAGACCCCAACGA
GAAGCGCGATCACATGGTCCTGCTGGAGTTCGTGACCGCCGCCGGGATCACTCTCGGCATGGACGAGCTG
TACAAGGAATCTAACCAATCAAACAATGGCGGCTCCGGTAACGCGGCGCTTAACAGGGGCGGTCGTTACG
TGCCTCCGCACCTGAGAGGGGGCGACGGAGGTGCGGCTGCTGCCGCGAGTGCCGGTGGTGATGACAGGCG
TGGTGGTGCGGGTGGCGGGGGCTATCGTCGTGGAGGCGGTAATTCCGGGGGAGGTGGTGGTGGGGGTTAC
GACAGAGGGTACAATGATAACCGTGATGATCGTGACAACAGAGGCGGGAGTGGCGGTTACGGTAGGGATC
GTAACTATGAAGACAGAGGCTATAACGGGGGTGGTGGTGGCGGTGGCAATAGAGGTTATAATAACAACCG
TGGCGGCGGTGGAGGCGGGTATAACAGACAGGATAGAGGGGACGGCGGCAGTAGCAACTTCTCCCGTGGC
GGATATAACAACCGTGACGAAGGCTCTGACAATAGGGGTTCTGGTAGGTCTTACAATAATGATAGGAGAG
ACAATGGCGGCGACGGTAAGCTTATGGAATCCAATCAATCCAATAACGGTGGCTCGGGTAATGCCGCTCT
GAATCGTGGTGGCCGCTACGTGCCGCCGCATCTGCGTGGTGGCGATGGTGGTGCAGCAGCAGCTGCATCT
GCTGGCGGTGATGACCGTCGCGGCGGTGCGGGCGGTGGCGGTTATCGTCGCGGCGGTGGCAATAGTGGTG
GCGGTGGCGGTGGCGGTTATGATCGTGGTTACAATGACAACCGTGATGACCGCGATAACCGTGGCGGTTC
CGGCGGTTACGGTCGTGATCGTAATTATGAAGACCGTGGTTACAACGGCGGTGGCGGTGGCGGTGGCAAT
CGTGGCTATAACAATAACCGTGGTGGCGGTGGCGGTGGCTACAATCGCCAGGATCGTGGTGACGGTGGCA
GCTCTAACTTTTCGCGCGGTGGCTATAATAACCGTGATGAAGGCAGCGACAACCGCGGTAGTGGCCGTTC
CTACAATAACGATCGTCGCGACAATGGTGGCGATGGCTAATGACCGGTGCGAATTTCTTATGATTTATGA
TTTTTATTATTAAATAAGTTATAAAAAAAATAAGTGTATACAAATTTTAAAGTGACTCTTAGGTTTTAAA
ACGAAAATTCTTATTCTTGAGTAACTCTTTCCTGTAGGTCAGGTTGCTTTCTCAGGTATAGTATGAGGTC
GCTCTTATTGACCACACCTCTACCGGCTGCAGAATTCACTGGCCGTCGTTTTACAACGTCGTGACTGGGA
AAACCCTGGCGTTACCCAACTTAATCGCCTTGCAGCACATCCCCCTTTCGCCAGCTGGCGTAATAGCGAA
GAGGCCCGCACCGATCGCCCTTCCCAACAGTTGCGCAGCCTGAATGGCGAATGGCGCCTGATGCGGTATT
TTCTCCTTACGCATCTGTGCGGTATTTCACACCGCATATGGTGCACTCTCAGTACAATCTGCTCTGATGC
CGCATAGTTAAGCCAGCCCCGACACCCGCCAACACCCGCTGACGCGCCCTGACGGGCTTGTCTGCTCCCG
GCATCCGCTTACAGACAAGCTGTGACCGTCTCCGGGAGCTGCATGTGTCAGAGGTTTTCACCGTCATCAC
CGAAACGCGCGAGACGAAAGGGCGGGTAATAACTGATATAATTAAATTGAAGCTCTAATTTGTGAGTTTA
GTATACATGCATTTACTTATAATACAGTTTTTTAGTTTTGCTGGCCGCATCTTCTCAAATATGCTTCCCA
GCCTGCTTTTCTGTAACGTTCACCCTCTACCTTAGCATCCCTTCCCTTTGCAAATAGTCCTCTTCCAACA
ATAATAATGTCAGATCCTGTAGAGACCACATCATCCACGGTTCTATACTGTTGACCCAATGCGTCTCCCT
TGTCATCTAAACCCACACCGGGTGTCATAATCAACCAATCGTAACCTTCATCTCTTCCACCCATGTCTCT
TTGAGCAATAAAGCCGATAACAAAATCTTTGTCGCTCTTCGCAATGTCAACAGTACCCTTAGTATATTCT
CCAGTAGATAGGGAGCCCTTGCATGACAATTCTGCTAACATCAAAAGGCCTCTAGGTTCCTTTGTTACTT
CTTCTGCCGCCTGCTTCAAACCGCTAACAATACCTGGGCCCACCACACCGTGTGCATTCGTAATGTCTGC
CCATTCTGCTATTCTGTATACACCCGCAGAGTACTGCAATTTGACTGTATTACCAATGTCAGCAAATTTT
CTGTCTTCGAAGAGTAAAAAATTGTACTTGGCGGATAATGCCTTTAGCGGCTTAACTGTGCCCTCCATGG
AAAAATCAGTCAAGATATCCACATGTGTTTTTAGTAAACAAATTTTGGGACCTAATGCTTCAACTAACTC
CAGTAATTCCTTGGTGGTACGAACATCCAATGAAGCACACAAGTTTGTTTGCTTTTCGTGCATGATATTA
AATAGCTTGGCAGCAACAGGACTAGGATGAGTAGCAGCACGTTCCTTATATGTAGCTTTCGACATGATTT
ATCTTCGTTTCCTGCATGTTTTTGTTCTGTGCAGTTGGGTTAAGAATACTGGGCAATTTCATGTTTCTTC
AACACTACATATGCGTATATATACCAATCTAAGTCTGTGCTCCTTCCTTCGTTCTTCCTTCTGTTCGGAG
ATTACCGAATCAAAAAAATTTCAAGGAAACCGAAATCAAAAAAAAGAATAAAAAAAAAATGATGAATTGA
AAAGCTGGCCTCGTGATACGCCTATTTTTATAGGTTAATGTCATGATAATAATGGTTTCTTAGACGTCAG
GTGGCACTTTTCGGGGAAATGTGCGCGGAACCCCTATTTGTTTATTTTTCTAAATACATTCAAATATGTA
TCCGCTCATGAGACAATAACCCTGATAAATGCTTCAATAATATTGAAAAAGGAAGAGTATGAGTATTCAA
CATTTCCGTGTCGCCCTTATTCCCTTTTTTGCGGCATTTTGCCTTCCTGTTTTTGCTCACCCAGAAACGC
TGGTGAAAGTAAAAGATGCTGAAGATCAGTTGGGTGCACGAGTGGGTTACATCGAACTGGATCTCAACAG
CGGTAAGATCCTTGAGAGTTTTCGCCCCGAAGAACGTTTTCCAATGATGAGCACTTTTAAAGTTCTGCTA
TGTGGCGCGGTATTATCCCGTATTGACGCCGGGCAAGAGCAACTCGGTCGCCGCATACACTATTCTCAGA
ATGACTTGGTTGAGTACTCACCAGTCACAGAAAAGCATCTTACGGATGGCATGACAGTAAGAGAATTATG
CAGTGCTGCCATAACCATGAGTGATAACACTGCGGCCAACTTACTTCTGACAACGATCGGAGGACCGAAG
GAGCTAACCGCTTTTTTGCACAACATGGGGGATCATGTAACTCGCCTTGATCGTTGGGAACCGGAGCTGA
ATGAAGCCATACCAAACGACGAGCGTGACACCACGATGCCTGTAGCAATGGCAACAACGTTGCGCAAACT
ATTAACTGGCGAACTACTTACTCTAGCTTCCCGGCAACAATTAATAGACTGGATGGAGGCGGATAAAGTT
GCAGGACCACTTCTGCGCTCGGCCCTTCCGGCTGGCTGGTTTATTGCTGATAAATCTGGAGCCGGTGAGC
GTGGGTCTCGCGGTATCATTGCAGCACTGGGGCCAGATGGTAAGCCCTCCCGTATCGTAGTTATCTACAC
GACGGGGAGTCAGGCAACTATGGATGAACGAAATAGACAGATCGCTGAGATAGGTGCCTCACTGATTAAG
CATTGGTAACTGTCAGACCAAGTTTACTCATATATACTTTAGATTGATTTAAAACTTCATTTTTAATTTA
AAAGGATCTAGGTGAAGATCCTTTTTGATAATCTCATGACCAAAATCCCTTAACGTGAGTTTTCGTTCCA
CTGAGCGTCAGACCCCGTAGAAAAGATCAAAGGATCTTCTTGAGATCCTTTTTTTCTGCGCGTAATCTGC
TGCTTGCAAACAAAAAAACCACCGCTACCAGCGGTGGTTTGTTTGCCGGATCAAGAGCTACCAACTCTTT
TTCCGAAGGTAACTGGCTTCAGCAGAGCGCAGATACCAAATACTGTTCTTCTAGTGTAGCCGTAGTTAGG
CCACCACTTCAAGAACTCTGTAGCACCGCCTACATACCTCGCTCTGCTAATCCTGTTACCAGTGGCTGCT
GCCAGTGGCGATAAGTCGTGTCTTACCGGGTTGGACTCAAGACGATAGTTACCGGATAAGGCGCAGCGGT
CGGGCTGAACGGGGGGTTCGTGCACACAGCCCAGCTTGGAGCGAACGACCTACACCGAACTGAGATACCT
ACAGCGTGAGCTATGAGAAAGCGCCACGCTTCCCGAAGGGAGAAAGGCGGACAGGTATCCGGTAAGCGGC
AGGGTCGGAACAGGAGAGCGCACGAGGGAGCTTCCAGGGGGAAACGCCTGGTATCTTTATAGTCCTGTCG
GGTTTCGCCACCTCTGACTTGAGCGTCGATTTTTGTGATGCTCGTCAGGGGGGCGGAGCCTATGGAAAAA
CGCCAGCAACGCGGCCTTTTTACGGTTCCTGGCCTTTTGCTGGCCTTTTGCTCACATGTTCTTTCCTGCG
TTATCCCCTGATTCTGTGGATAACCGTATTACCGCCTTTGAGTGAGCTGATACCGCTCGCCGCAGCCGAA
CGACCGAGCGCAGCGAGTCAGTGAGCGAGGAAGCGGAAGA
Features (pLannotate 1.2.2; 19 found; start..end, strand, type, name):
      1..93      +  CDS            lacI (fragment): lac repressor; lacI; The lac repressor binds to the lac operator to inhibit transcription in E. coli. This inhibition can be relieved by adding lactose or isopropyl-β-D-thiogalactopyranoside (IPTG).
    106..127     +  protein_bind   CAP binding site: CAP binding activates transcription in the presence of cAMP. E. coli catabolite activator protein
    142..172     +  promoter       lac promoter: promoter for the E. coli lac operon
    180..196     +  protein_bind   lac operator: The lac repressor binds to the lac operator to inhibit transcription in E. coli. This inhibition can be relieved by adding lactose or isopropyl-β-D-thiogalactopyranoside (IPTG). lac repressor encoded by lacI
    243..684     +  promoter       GAL1 promoter: S. cerevisiae GAL1; inducible promoter, regulated by Gal4
    691..957     +  CDS            FRB (sequence withheld): FKBP-rapamycin binding domain of human FRAP
    967..1470    +  CDS            laf-1 (fragment): DDX3_CAEEL - Experimental evidence at protein level: Swiss-Prot protein existence level 1. Multifunctional ATP-dependent RNA helicase (PubMed:27546789). Plays a role in RNA remodeling, but is not required for RNA unwinding (PubMed:27546789). Binds to RNA in a concentration-dependent manner to stimulate annealing between two complementary strands of RNA (PubMed:26015579, PubMed:27546789). This process is also dependent upon ATP; ATP reduces binding to RNA and subsequently diminishes RNA annealing (PubMed:27546789). Involved in many cellular processes, which do not necessarily require its ATPase
   1510..2226    +  CDS            mEGFP: mEGFP is a basic (constitutively fluorescent) green fluorescent protein published in 2002, derived from Aequorea victoria. It has moderate acid sensitivity.
   2227..2709    +  CDS            laf-1 (fragment): DDX3_CAEEL - Experimental evidence at protein level: Swiss-Prot protein existence level 1. Multifunctional ATP-dependent RNA helicase (PubMed:27546789). Plays a role in RNA remodeling, but is not required for RNA unwinding (PubMed:27546789). Binds to RNA in a concentration-dependent manner to stimulate annealing between two complementary strands of RNA (PubMed:26015579, PubMed:27546789). This process is also dependent upon ATP; ATP reduces binding to RNA and subsequently diminishes RNA annealing (PubMed:27546789). Involved in many cellular processes, which do not necessarily require its ATPase
   2764..3237    +  CDS            laf-1 (fragment): DDX3_CAEEL - Experimental evidence at protein level: Swiss-Prot protein existence level 1. Multifunctional ATP-dependent RNA helicase (PubMed:27546789). Plays a role in RNA remodeling, but is not required for RNA unwinding (PubMed:27546789). Binds to RNA in a concentration-dependent manner to stimulate annealing between two complementary strands of RNA (PubMed:26015579, PubMed:27546789). This process is also dependent upon ATP; ATP reduces binding to RNA and subsequently diminishes RNA annealing (PubMed:27546789). Involved in many cellular processes, which do not necessarily require its ATPase
   3249..3436    +  terminator     ADH1 terminator: S. cerevisiae ADH1; transcription terminator for the S. cerevisiae alcohol dehydrogenase 1 (ADH1) gene
   3444..3601    +  CDS            lacZα (fragment): LacZα fragment of β-galactosidase; lacZ fragment
   3607..3706    -  misc_feature   bom (fragment): basis of mobility region from pBR322
   3808..3843    -  CDS            rop (fragment): Rop protein, which maintains plasmids at low copy number; rop
   3932..4735    -  CDS            URA3: orotidine-5'-phosphate decarboxylase, required for uracil biosynthesis; S. cerevisiae URA3; yeast auxotrophic marker, counterselectable with 5-fluoroorotic acid (5-FOA)
   4736..4951    -  promoter       URA3 promoter: S. cerevisiae URA3
   5044..5148    +  promoter       AmpR promoter: bla
   5149..6009    +  CDS            AmpR: β-lactamase; bla; confers resistance to ampicillin, carbenicillin, and related antibiotics
   6180..6768    +  rep_origin     ori: high-copy-number ColE1/pMB1/pBR322/pUC origin of replication
