[The description below was written by a language model from this plasmid's Addgene catalogue record and pLannotate feature annotations shown in this document.]
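Description:
Yiplac211 proGAL1-FRB-RGG-GFP-RGG-RGG is a yeast expression plasmid of about 7 kb built on the YIplac211 backbone, to which a GAL1 promoter has been added. The feature table shows no yeast replication origin or centromere, consistent with the integrating nature of the YIp series, so stable maintenance in Saccharomyces cerevisiae depends on insertion into the genome. Yeast transformants are selected through the URA3 auxotrophic marker, expressed from its own promoter and counterselectable with 5-FOA. In E. coli the plasmid replicates from a high-copy ColE1/pUC-type origin and is selected with ampicillin via the bla gene. Remnants of the lac promoter/operator, lacZα, lacI, bom and rop are backbone leftovers flanking the cloning site.

The roughly 2.5 kb insert, cloned between SacI and AgeI, encodes a single fusion protein transcribed from the Gal4-regulated GAL1 promoter and terminated by the ADH1 terminator, so expression is switched on in galactose-containing medium. The reading frame begins with FRB, the FKBP-rapamycin binding domain of human FRAP. This is followed by one RGG domain, monomeric EGFP, and two further RGG domains. All three RGG segments are annotated as fragments of the C. elegans helicase LAF-1, although the catalogue lists the insert species as budding yeast. According to the record, this GFP-tagged triple-RGG protein serves as a scaffold, and the associated publication concerns designer membraneless organelles that sequester native factors to control cell behavior. FRB is commonly used for rapamycin-induced dimerization with FKBP-tagged partners, which would suit recruiting clients to the fluorescent scaffold, though the record does not spell this out.
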