Addgene plasmid #176400: Yiplac211 proGAL1-FRB-RGG-GFP-RGG-RGG
Purpose: Expresses GFP tagged triple RGG scaffold with N-terminal FRB. Expression induced in media containing galactose.
Depositing lab: Matthew Good. Depositing organization: University of Pennsylvania. Publication: Designer membraneless organelles sequester native factors for control of cell behavior. Garabedian MV, Wang W, Dabdoub JB, Tong M, Caldwell RM, Benman W, Schuster BS, Deiters A, Good MC. Nat Chem Biol. 2021 Sep;17(9):998-1007. doi: 10.1038/s41589-021-00840-4. Epub 2021 Aug 2. PubMed 34341589.
Backbone
  Vector backbone: Yiplac211
  Total vector size (bp): 6955
  Modifications to backbone: Addition of GAL1 promoter.
  Vector type: Yeast Expression
  Selectable markers: URA3
Growth in bacteria
  Bacterial resistance: Ampicillin, 100 μg/mL
  Growth temperature: 37°C
  Growth strain: DH5alpha
  Copy number: Unknown
Gene/Insert
  Gene/Insert name: FRB-RGG-GFP-RGG-RGG
  Species: S. cerevisiae (budding yeast)
  Insert size (bp): 2547
  Promoter: GAL1
  Tag / fusion protein: FRB and GFP (N terminal on insert)
  Cloning method: Restriction Enzyme; 5′ cloning site SacI (not destroyed); 3′ cloning site AgeI (not destroyed)
  Sequencing primers: 5′ M13R; 3′ M13F
Terms and licenses: Academic/Nonprofit Terms; Industry Terms: Not Available to Industry
How to cite: Yiplac211 proGAL1-FRB-RGG-GFP-RGG-RGG was a gift from Matthew Good (Addgene plasmid # 176400 ; http://n2t.net/addgene:176400 ; RRID:Addgene_176400)
